>Addgene plasmid #132523 | pDD268 | addgene full sequence | sequence record 261674 | Addgene NGS Result
AGGCATATATGATGTCAATATCTCCGGTTCGGTAAGCACAACCATGCAGAATGAAGCCCGTCGTCTGCGT
GCCGAACGCTGGAAAGCGGAAAATCAGGAAGGGATGGCTGAGGTCGCCCGGTTTATTGAAATGAACGGCT
CTTTTGCCGACGAGAACAGGGGCTGGTGAAATGCAGTTTAAGGTTTACACCTATAAAAGAGAGAGCCGTT
ATCGTCTGTTTGTGGATGTACAGAGTGATATTATTGACACGCCCGGGCGACGGATGGTGATCCCCCTGGC
CAGTGCACGTCTGCTGTCAGATAAAGTCCCCCGTGAACTTTACCCGGTGGTGCATATCGGGGATGAAAGC
TGGCGCATGATGACCACCGATATGGCCAGTGTGCCGGTCTCCGTTATCGGGGAAGAAGTGGCTGATCTCA
GCCACCGCGAAAATGACATCAAAAACGCCATTAACCTGATGTTCTGGGGAATATAAATGTCAGGCTCCCT
TATACACAGCCAGTCTGCAGGTCGAACTAGTCTCTTGTCATCGTCATCCTTGTAATCACGCTTGTCGTCG
TCGTCCTTGTAGTCACGCTTATCGTCATCGTCTTTATAATCAGATCCGGCTCCCTGAAAATAACTTCGTA
TAATGTATGCTATACGAAGTTATTAAAAATTGCGGTCATAAACTGAAACGTAACATATGATAAGGTATTT
TGTGTGCGGTTTTTTCTATGATGTTTCAAAAAAATTTATCAGAAGTAAAAAACATAAGAAGTGTACACAG
AACATTGTGTAGATTTTGGGATAGAATTATTATTAATGGGGGGAGGGAGCACAATTTTTTTCGACTTTTT
ATTACGAATTAATTCTATTTTTGAATCTACACAATTTCATTGTTAGAGGTGACTTAAAAGAAGCTAAAAA
ACAAAGAAATTAAGAGAAGTTTTTTGATAATAACAAAAATAGGGGGTGGGAGCACAGGGAGAAAGAGCAT
GTAGGGATGTTGAAGAGTAATTGGACCCACTTTGTACAAGAAAGCTGGGTCTATTCCTTTGCCCTCGGAC
GAGTGCTGGGGCGTCGGTTTCCACTATCGGCGAGTACTTCTACACAGCCATCGGTCCAGACGGCCGCGCT
TCTGCGGGCGATTTGTGTACGCCCGACAGTCCCGGCTCCGGATCGGACGATTGCGTCGCATCGACCCTGC
GCCCAAGCTGCATCATCGAAATTGCCGTCAACCAAGCTCTGATAGAGTTGGTCAAGACCAATGCGGAGCA
TATACGCCCGGAGCCGCGGCGATCCTGCAAGCTCCGGATGCCTCCGCTCGAAGTAGCGCGTCTGCTGCTC
CATACAAGCCAACCACGGCCTCCAGAAGAAGATGTTGGCGACCTCGTATTGGGAATCCCCGAACATCGCC
TCGCTCCAGTCAATGACCGCTGTTATGCGGCCATTGTCCGTCAGGACATTGTTGGAGCCGAAATCCGCGT
GCACGAGGTGCCGGACTTCGGGGCAGTCCTCGGCCCAAAGCATCAGCTCATCGAGAGCCTGCGCGACGGA
CGCACTGACGGTGTCGTCCATCACAGTTTGCCAGTGATACACATGGGGATCAGCAATCGCGCATATGAAA
TCACGCCATGTAGTGTATTGACCGATTCCTTGCGGTCCGAATGGGCCGAACCCGCTCGTCTGGCTAAGAT
CGGCCGCAGCGATCGCATCCATGGCCTCCGCGACCGGCTGCAGAACAGCGGGCAGTTCGGTTTCAGGCAG
GTCTTGCAACGTGACACCCTGTGCACGGCGGGAGATGCAATAGGTCAGGCTCTCGCTGAATTCCCCAATG
TCAAGCACTTCCGGAATCGGGAGCGCGGCCGATGCAAAGTGCCGATAAACATAACGATCTTTGTAGAAAC
CATCGGCGCAGCTATTTACCCGCAGGACATATCCACGCCCTCCTACATCGAAGCTGAAAGCACGAGATTC
TTCGCCCTCCGAGAGCTGCATCAGGTCGGAGACGCTGTCGAACTTTTCGATCAGAAACTTCTCGACAGAC
GTCGCGGTGAGTTCAGGCTTTTTCATGGAGCCTGCTTTTTTGTACAAACTTGCGGCACCGCCTGACATAT
TACCTTAAAATTCAAAAATTAATTTCAGATCAGTCATAACCAAGAAAACAAAATAAACGTTAGGACAGAA
AATTCAAATTAATTAAAAATTATGCTGAATAAGAAAATTACATGCAAAGCCTTATTTTCCTCATAGAAAC
AGTTGAATAACATATTTTTTAATTGAAAACATAGCAAAATTCGTGGTAAAATTTGTCAAAACCTTGGAAA
AAATCGAAAAAAGAACATTTCCCGATGCATTTTCCTATTTCTCGTTGCCGACAACGTATAAACGTTGAAT
ACTCAGTCAACGAATTTGGCTGCTGGCTTGGACTCTCGCACGGAAGAGACGCGTGTGTAGATTTACGACG
AAAGCAAAAATGATCACCAAAAACGGAACGTTGAGCTGGACGGAAATAGTGGTAAAGTGACATGATTATA
GTTTGAAGATTTCTAATTTCACAATTAGAGCAAATGTTGTTCGGTATTTATTTTCAACGGTATTTATACT
ATTTTCCACCTTTTTCTAGAACATTCGAGCTGCTTGTTGCAAAAGGAGGGCGACTCACATTCGGTACATG
GAAAAGTAGTGTACACAATAAAGAGACCCAGATACATTTTCCGTCTGCGTCTCTTTGCACCCACCGGGAG
TATTTTCAAACGAATGCATCTAGGACCTTCTAGAACATTCTGTAAGGCTGCAGAATGCGGGTATATAAGG
AAAGCGGGCTCAGAGGAAGCCAACACGCTTTGTTCTAGTGCATCTAAAAAACTTCGAAAATATGTCAAAT
CTTCTCACTGTTCATCAAAATCTTCCAGCACTTCCAGTTGACGCGACAAGTGATGAAGTTCGCAAGAACC
TCATGGATATGTTCCGTGACAGACAAGCCTTCTCCGAGCACACCTGGAAGATGCTTCTCTCAGTGTGCCG
TTCTTGGGCTGCCTGGTGCAAGCTTAACAACCGCAAGTGGTTCCCAGCCGAGCCAGAAGACGTTCGTGAC
TACTTGCTCTACCTCCAAGCTCGTGGATTGGCGGTGAAGACGATCCAACAACATCTCGGACAGCTCAATA
TGCTCCATCGCCGATCTGGACTTCCACGCCCATCAGATTCTAATGCCGTATCTCTCGTAATGAGACGTAT
CCGCAAGGAAAATGTTGATGCTGGAGAGAGAGCCAAGCAAGCCCTCGCCTTCGAAAGGTAAGTTTAAATA
TTAATGTATTCAATCCTAAGACTTGACGAAATTTTCAGAACCGACTTCGATCAGGTCCGTTCTCTTATGG
AAAATTCCGATCGTTGCCAGGACATCCGAAACCTCGCCTTCCTCGGAATTGCTTACAACACACTTCTCCG
TATCGCCGAAATTGCCCGCATTCGCGTCAAGGATATTAGTCGCACAGACGGAGGAAGAATGCTCATCCAC
ATCGGACGTACAAAAACGCTGGTCTCGACTGCCGGAGTCGAAAAAGCGCTCTCCCTTGGAGTTACCAAGC
TCGTTGAGCGCTGGATTTCGGTTTCCGGAGTCGCCGATGATCCAAACAACTACCTGTTCTGTCGTGTTCG
CAAGAACGGAGTTGCTGCCCCGAGTGCAACATCACAACTCTCGACTCGAGCTCTTGAAGGTAAGTTTAAA
CAACATATTAGCTAAGAATAAGCTGAAAATAAATTTTCAGGAATCTTCGAAGCTACCCACCGTCTCATCT
ACGGAGCCAAGGATGATTCCGGACAACGTTACTTGGCTTGGTCTGGACATTCCGCCCGTGTCGGAGCTGC
CCGTGACATGGCTCGCGCTGGAGTTTCCATCCCAGAGATTATGCAAGCCGGAGGTTGGACCAACGTCAAC
ATTGTGATGAACTATATTAGAAACTTGGATTCTGAAACTGGCGCCATGGTTCGTCTTCTCGAAGACGGTG
ATTAAGATAAATGCAAAATCCTTTCAAGCATTCCCTTCTTCTCTATCACTCTTCTTTCTTTTTGTCAAAA
AATTCTCTCGCTAATTTATTTGCTTTTTTAATGTTATTATTTTATGACTTTTTATAGTCACTGAAAAGTT
TGCATCTGAGTGAAGTGAATGCTATCAAAATGTGATTCTGTCTGATGTACTTTCACAATCTCTCTTCAAT
TCCATTTTGAAGTGCTTTAAACCCGAAAGGTTGAGAAAAATGCGAGCGCTCAAATATTTGTATTGTGTTC
GTTGAGTGACCCAACAAAAAGAGGAAACTTTATTGTGCCGCCAAGAAAAAAGTCTCACTGAATCTCAAAT
ATTTTATTAGAAAACACCAACAATTTAGATATTTCTGTATCCACGGTTGGCGTTGACAGCCTCTGATGGT
GGAGACTTGTCTGGGCACTGGCAGTACTCGGCATCCTTTCCTGGTCTTCCGTCTGGTCCAGTCTCTCCCT
GGGTTCCGTCTGGTCCTTGACGTCCTTGCTTTCCAGATGGTCCTTCTGGTCCAACGGTTCCTGGCTCTCC
TGGTGGTCCGTGAAGACCGTTCTGTCCAGCTGGTCCTGTTGGTCCTTGATCTCCTCTTGGTCCCTTTGGT
CCTGGTCTTCCGATTGGATGCTCGGCGTCGCGTCCCTTCTCTCCTGGTGGTCCTGGCTCTCCGATCTTTC
CGATTTGACCGGATGATCCTTGCTCTCCTGGATGTCCTGGTTGTCCATCTCTTCCTGGGTTTCCATTTTG
TCCTCTTGGTCCTGGAAGTCCACGTGGTCCTGGTCTTCCAAGAGCTCCTGGTGGTCCAACTGGTCCTTGT
GGGCAAGTGAAGCATCCGACAGACTCGCGTTGTGGAGCGATATCATCAGCTCCAACTCCTGGAACACCGT
CAAGTCCTGGAACTCCGTCGAGTCCTGGAACTCCTGGAACTCCCTTTGGTCCGGATGGTCCAGCTGGGCA
CTTGTTATCAGCATTGCAGTTGCAGGTTGGTCCATTTCCATTGGCTCCATTTGGAGTCTTTGGCTGGTTG
AAGACTGGTGGAACTGCTGGTGGTTGACCTGGTGGAGCAGATGGGGATCCATCAGCATGTGGAGTTGGGG
TAGCGTTGGTCTCTTCATATTGACAACGGACACGCTTGCTAGATCTTCCGATGACAACTATGTCCTTCCA
CAATCCATTGGTAGATTGCTAGAAAATTAAAAATTATTTAAAATTCAAAATATAATTTAACTCACTCTGA
ACACATTCATCTCGGTATCAAGCTTCTCTCTGAATCCATCAACCTCCGAGTAGATGGTTGACATGGTCAT
GAAGCATACCATAAGAGTGGCGACAGTGACCGAAGCCGTCACATAACACGCAAGTTTTACAGACATCTCT
GAAATTATCAAATTTAGGATTTCAAAATAATTCGGCCAAAGAAATGTAACTCACCTAGTCTTCGAGAAGC
AGAGACTTGTCGATTTCCTACCGGATTCGTCTCCTTTTATTAGGAAATCTTTCCGCAAGTTTTCAAGTTT
TTTTTGTTTTTTTTTTACATTACCGACGAGACAGTGTGCGAGACGCAGAGACGATAAAAGACTGGATAAG
AACGGGAGATAAGGAGTACGGATGTAGGTGAGGAATGTGGCCGAAAGGACAGATGGGCTTTATTCGGGAA
GATTGGTTGGGAAATGAACCAGAGAAGAATGACTGAATAAAGTTGTTGAAACTTGGTGAGAATGGAAGAT
AGACAATCGAGGGCAGCTAGTTTCCTTCCTCCTCTATATATTTTTATGTTTTCTTTTAAACCTTCCTCCA
TATTTCTGAATTGAATGTTGTTGCATATTGTGTGTCCTTATTTCATTTCCATCATCCTTTTGTGTGTTTC
CCCCTTCCACCAATTCCCCCCACGTCCTAATGAAATGAAAGCGAGAAGATAAATAAACTTGCACATTGTG
TTCAGATGAGAGGAGCGGAATACGAATTGGGAGACGGAAAGAGAAAAAAAAATGTTTAGATTTGGATTGA
ATTAATTTTTTAGAAAGCAAGAAAAAAAACACAAAGAGAATAAATAAATAATAGGAAAAAAAACAAATAT
TCAGTATTTAAAATTTGAAAATTCAACGACGTTGGCGTCGATCATCCTTAGAGGTCCTCCTCGGAGATAA
GCTTTTGCTCTCCCTGAAAATAACTTCGTATAATGTATGCTATACGAAGTTATTTTAAACTTACCTTTCC
GGATTGAAAGTACAGATTCTCCTTGTAGAGCTCGTCCATTCCCATGACGTCGGTGAAGGCCTTTTGCCAC
TCCTTGAAGTTGAGCTCGGTCTTGGAGTGCTTGAGCTCGGTCTTACGGAAGACGTACATTGGTTGGTTCT
TGAGGTAGTTGGCGGCCATTGGCTTGGCGAAGGTGTAGGTGGTACGGGCGGTGGAACGGTAACGCTTTCC
GTTTCCGGTGGTGTAGGACCACTTGAAGGTGGAGATGATGGTCTGAAAATTTAAATCAGATTAGTTAGTT
AGTAAAATCATGTTTAAACTTACCTTGTCGTTTGGGTAGGTCTTCTTGGAACGGCACCAGTCGGCGGCGG
TGAGGGAGTTGGTCATGACTGGTCCGTCGGCTGGGAATCCGGTTCCCTTGACTTGGGCCTCTCCCTGAAA
ATTTAAATATGTATGGTTAGTTAGTACCGAACTGTTTAAACTTACCTTGATGTGGGATCCCTCGTAGGTG
TAACGGTAGTTGACGGTGAGGGAGGCTCCGTCCTCGAATTGCATGGTACGGTGGACTTGGTATCCGGATC
CGTCGACCATGGCGGCTTGGAATGGGGACATTCCGTCTGGGTATGGGAGGTATTGGTGGAATCCGTATCC
GATGTGTGGGACGAGGATCCATGGGGAGAATTGGAGGTCTCCCTGAAAATTTAAATAATCAGGGTTAGTT
AGTATATATATGTTTAAACTTACCTTGGTGGACTTGAGGTTGAGCTCCTCGTATCCGTCGTTTGGGTTTC
CGGTTCCTTGTCCGACCATGTCGAAGTCGACTCCGTTGATGGATCCGAAGATGTGGAGCTCGTGGGTGGC
TGGGAGGGAGGCCATGTTGTCCTCCTCTCCCTTGGAGACCATCGATGCTCCTGAGGCTCCCGATGCTCCC
TAGGTCGACCTGCAGACTGGCTGTGTATAAGGGAGCCTGACATTTATATTCCCCAGAACATCAGGTTAAT
GGCGTTTTTGATGTCATTTTCGCGGTGGCTGAGATCAGCCACTTCTTCCCCGATAACGGAGACCGGCACA
CTGGCCATATCGGTGGTCATCATGCGCCAGCTTTCATCCCCGATATGCACCACCGGGTAAAGTTCACGGG
GGACTTTATCTGACAGCAGACGTGCACTGGCCAGGGGGATCACCATCCGTCGCCCGGGCGTGTCAATAAT
ATCACTCTGTACATCCACAAACAGACGATAACGGCTCTCTCTTTTATAGGTGTAAACCTTAAACTGCATT
TCACCAGCCCCTGTTCTCGTCGGCAAAAGAGCCGTTCATTTCAATAAACCGGGCGACCTCAGCCATCCCT
TCCTGATTTTCCGCTTTCCAGCGTTCGGCACGCAGACGACGGGCTTCATTCTGCATGGTTGTGCTTACCG
AACCGGAGATATTGACATCATATATGCCTTGAGCAACTGATAGCTGTCGCTGTCAACTGTCACTGTAATA
CGCTGCTTCATAGCATACCTCTTTTTGACATACTTCGGGTTCCTAGGAATCGATAACATGGTCATAGCTG
TTTCCTGTGTGAAATTGTTATCCGCTCACAATTCCACACAACATACGAGCCGGAAGCATAAAGTGTAAAG
CCTGGGGTGCCTAATGAGTGAGCTAACTCACATTAATTGCGTTGCGCTCACTGCCCGCTTTCCAGTCGGG
AAACCTGTCGTGCCAGCTGCATTAATGAATCGGCCAACGCGCGGGGAGAGGCGGTTTGCGTATTGGGCGC
TCTTCCGCTTCCTCGCTCACTGACTCGCTGCGCTCGGTCGTTCGGCTGCGGCGAGCGGTATCAGCTCACT
CAAAGGCGGTAATACGGTTATCCACAGAATCAGGGGATAACGCAGGAAAGAACATGTGAGCAAAAGGCCA
GCAAAAGGCCAGGAACCGTAAAAAGGCCGCGTTGCTGGCGTTTTTCCATAGGCTCCGCCCCCCTGACGAG
CATCACAAAAATCGACGCTCAAGTCAGAGGTGGCGAAACCCGACAGGACTATAAAGATACCAGGCGTTTC
CCCCTGGAAGCTCCCTCGTGCGCTCTCCTGTTCCGACCCTGCCGCTTACCGGATACCTGTCCGCCTTTCT
CCCTTCGGGAAGCGTGGCGCTTTCTCATAGCTCACGCTGTAGGTATCTCAGTTCGGTGTAGGTCGTTCGC
TCCAAGCTGGGCTGTGTGCACGAACCCCCCGTTCAGCCCGACCGCTGCGCCTTATCCGGTAACTATCGTC
TTGAGTCCAACCCGGTAAGACACGACTTATCGCCACTGGCAGCAGCCACTGGTAACAGGATTAGCAGAGC
GAGGTATGTAGGCGGTGCTACAGAGTTCTTGAAGTGGTGGCCTAACTACGGCTACACTAGAAGAACAGTA
TTTGGTATCTGCGCTCTGCTGAAGCCAGTTACCTTCGGAAAAAGAGTTGGTAGCTCTTGATCCGGCAAAC
AAACCACCGCTGGTAGCGGTGGTTTTTTTGTTTGCAAGCAGCAGATTACGCGCAGAAAAAAAGGATCTCA
AGAAGATCCTTTGATCTTTTCTACGGGGTCTGACGCTCAGTGGAACGAAAACTCACGTTAAGGGATTTTG
GTCATGAGATTATCAAAAAGGATCTTCACCTAGATCCTTTTAAATTAAAAATGAAGTTTTAAATCAATCT
AAAGTATATATGAGTAAACTTGGTCTGACAGTTACCAATGCTTAATCAGTGAGGCACCTATCTCAGCGAT
CTGTCTATTTCGTTCATCCATAGTTGCCTGACTCCCCGTCGTGTAGATAACTACGATACGGGAGGGCTTA
CCATCTGGCCCCAGTGCTGCAATGATACCGCGAGACCCACGCTCACCGGCTCCAGATTTATCAGCAATAA
ACCAGCCAGCCGGAAGGGCCGAGCGCAGAAGTGGTCCTGCAACTTTATCCGCCTCCATCCAGTCTATTAA
TTGTTGCCGGGAAGCTAGAGTAAGTAGTTCGCCAGTTAATAGTTTGCGCAACGTTGTTGCCATTGCTACA
GGCATCGTGGTGTCACGCTCGTCGTTTGGTATGGCTTCATTCAGCTCCGGTTCCCAACGATCAAGGCGAG
TTACATGATCCCCCATGTTGTGCAAAAAAGCGGTTAGCTCCTTCGGTCCTCCGATCGTTGTCAGAAGTAA
GTTGGCCGCAGTGTTATCACTCATGGTTATGGCAGCACTGCATAATTCTCTTACTGTCATGCCATCCGTA
AGATGCTTTTCTGTGACTGGTGAGTACTCAACCAAGTCATTCTGAGAATAGTGTATGCGGCGACCGAGTT
GCTCTTGCCCGGCGTCAATACGGGATAATACCGCGCCACATAGCAGAACTTTAAAAGTGCTCATCATTGG
AAAACGTTCTTCGGGGCGAAAACTCTCAAGGATCTTACCGCTGTTGAGATCCAGTTCGATGTAACCCACT
CGTGCACCCAACTGATCTTCAGCATCTTTTACTTTCACCAGCGTTTCTGGGTGAGCAAAAACAGGAAGGC
AAAATGCCGCAAAAAAGGGAATAAGGGCGACACGGAAATGTTGAATACTCATACTCTTCCTTTTTCAATA
TTATTGAAGCATTTATCAGGGTTATTGTCTCATGAGCGGATACATATTTGAATGTATTTAGAAAAATAAA
CAAATAGGGGTTCCGCGCACATTTCCCCGAAAAGTGCCACCTGACGTCTAAGAAACCATTATTATCATGA
CATTAACCTATAAAAATAGGCGTATCACGAGGCCCTTTCGTCTCGCGCGTTTCGGTGATGACGGTGAAAA
CCTCTGACACATGCAGCTCCCGGAGACGGTCACAGCTTGTCTGTAAGCGGATGCCGGGAGCAGACAAGCC
CGTCAGGGCGCGTCAGCGGGTGTTGGCGGGTGTCGGGGCTGGCTTAACTATGCGGCATCAGAGCAGATTG
TACTGAGAGTGCACCATATGCGGTGTGAAATACCGCACAGATGCGTAAGGAGAAAATACCGCATCAGGCG
CCATTCGCCATTCAGGCTGCGCAACTGTTGGGAAGGGCGATCGGTGCGGGCCTCTTCGCTATTACGCCAG
CTGGCGAAAGGGGGATGTGCTGCAAGGCGATTAAGTTGGGTAACGCCAGGGTTTTCCCAGTCACGACGTT
GTAAAACGACGGCCAGTCGCCGGCACTAGTTACCCGAAGTATGTCAAAAAGAGGTATGCTATGAAGCAGC
GTATTACAGTGACAGTTGACAGCGACAGCTATCAGTTGCTCA
Features (pLannotate 1.2.2; 28 found; start..end, strand, type, name):
      8..166     +  CDS            ccdA (fragment): CCDA_ECO57 - Also known as H, letA. Experimental evidence at protein level: Swiss-Prot protein existence level 1. Antitoxin component of a type II toxin-antitoxin (TA) system which inhibits the post-segregational killing (PSK) of plasmid-free cells, also referred to as a plasmid addiction system. Binds to and blocks the activity of CcdB; will also remove bound CcdB protein from the CcdB-GyrA complex by forming a CcdA-CcdB complex, a process termed rejuvenation. Functions as a transcriptional corepressor for the ccdAB operon, repression also requires CcdB (By similarity). From Escherichia coli
    171..476     +  CDS            ccdB: CcdB, a bacterial toxin that poisons DNA gyrase; ccdB; Plasmids containing the ccdB gene cannot be propagated in standard E. coli strains.
    524..547     -  CDS            FLAG: FLAG® epitope tag, followed by an enterokinase cleavage site
    551..571     -  CDS            FLAG (fragment): FLAG® epitope tag, followed by an enterokinase cleavage site
    620..653     -  protein_bind   loxP: Cre-mediated recombination occurs in the 8-bp core sequence (GCATACAT). Cre recombinase
   1007..1027    +  protein_bind   attB2: mutant version of attB; core recombination site for the Gateway® BP reaction BP Clonase™
   1031..2056    -  CDS            HygR: aminoglycoside phosphotransferase from E. coli; aph(4)-Ia; confers resistance to hygromycin
   2062..2082    -  protein_bind   attB1: mutant version of attB; core recombination site for the Gateway® BP reaction BP Clonase™
   2463..2513    -  CDS            hsp-16.1 (fragment): HSP11_CAEEL - Also known as hsp16-1b. Experimental evidence at transcript level: Swiss-Prot protein existence level 2. From Caenorhabditis elegans.
   2862..3992    +  CDS            cre: RECR_BPP1 - Experimental evidence at protein level: Swiss-Prot protein existence level 1. Catalyzes site-specific recombination between two 34-base- pair LOXP sites. Its role is to maintain the phage genome as a monomeric unit-copy plasmid in the lysogenic state. From Escherichia phage P1 (Bacteriophage P1).
   4001..4324    +  terminator     tbb-2 terminator: tbb-2; transcription terminator for the C. elegans tubulin beta-2 gene
   4368..5207    -  CDS            sqt-1 (fragment): SQT1_CAEEL - Also known as rol-5. Protein inferred from homology: Swiss-Prot protein existence level 3. Nematode cuticles are composed largely of collagen-like proteins. The cuticle functions both as an exoskeleton and as a barrier to protect the worm from its environment. This is a collagen critical for organismal morphogenesis. Mutations in sqt-1 can lengthen, shorten, or helically twist the entire animal. From Caenorhabditis elegans.
   5240..5386    -  CDS            sqt-1 (fragment): SQT1_CAEEL - Also known as rol-5. Protein inferred from homology: Swiss-Prot protein existence level 3. Nematode cuticles are composed largely of collagen-like proteins. The cuticle functions both as an exoskeleton and as a barrier to protect the worm from its environment. This is a collagen critical for organismal morphogenesis. Mutations in sqt-1 can lengthen, shorten, or helically twist the entire animal. From Caenorhabditis elegans.
   6180..6213    -  protein_bind   loxP: Cre-mediated recombination occurs in the 8-bp core sequence (GCATACAT). Cre recombinase
   6252..7112    -  CDS            mNeonGreen: mNeonGreen is a basic (constitutively fluorescent) green/yellow fluorescent protein published in 2013, derived from Branchiostoma lanceolatum. It is reported to be a very rapidly-maturing monomer with moderate acid sensitivity.
   7184..7489    -  CDS            ccdB: CcdB, a bacterial toxin that poisons DNA gyrase; ccdB; Plasmids containing the ccdB gene cannot be propagated in standard E. coli strains.
   7494..7652    -  CDS            ccdA (fragment): CCDA_ECO57 - Also known as H, letA. Experimental evidence at protein level: Swiss-Prot protein existence level 1. Antitoxin component of a type II toxin-antitoxin (TA) system which inhibits the post-segregational killing (PSK) of plasmid-free cells, also referred to as a plasmid addiction system. Binds to and blocks the activity of CcdB; will also remove bound CcdB protein from the CcdB-GyrA complex by forming a CcdA-CcdB complex, a process termed rejuvenation. Functions as a transcriptional corepressor for the ccdAB operon, repression also requires CcdB (By similarity). From Escherichia coli
   7785..7801    -  protein_bind   lac operator: The lac repressor binds to the lac operator to inhibit transcription in E. coli. This inhibition can be relieved by adding lactose or isopropyl-β-D-thiogalactopyranoside (IPTG). lac repressor encoded by lacI
   7809..7839    -  promoter       lac promoter: promoter for the E. coli lac operon
   7854..7875    -  protein_bind   CAP binding site: CAP binding activates transcription in the presence of cAMP. E. coli catabolite activator protein
   7888..7980    -  CDS            lacI (fragment): lac repressor; lacI; The lac repressor binds to the lac operator to inhibit transcription in E. coli. This inhibition can be relieved by adding lactose or isopropyl-β-D-thiogalactopyranoside (IPTG).
   8163..8751    -  rep_origin     ori: high-copy-number ColE1/pMB1/pBR322/pUC origin of replication
   8922..9782    -  CDS            AmpR: β-lactamase; bla; confers resistance to ampicillin, carbenicillin, and related antibiotics
   9783..9887    -  promoter       AmpR promoter: bla
   9982..10017   +  CDS            rop (fragment): Rop protein, which maintains plasmids at low copy number; rop
  10119..10218   +  misc_feature   bom (fragment): basis of mobility region from pBR322
  10224..10377   -  CDS            lacZα (fragment): LacZα fragment of β-galactosidase; lacZ fragment
  10421..10471   +  CDS            ccdA (fragment): CCDA_ECO57 - Also known as H, letA. Experimental evidence at protein level: Swiss-Prot protein existence level 1. Antitoxin component of a type II toxin-antitoxin (TA) system which inhibits the post-segregational killing (PSK) of plasmid-free cells, also referred to as a plasmid addiction system. Binds to and blocks the activity of CcdB; will also remove bound CcdB protein from the CcdB-GyrA complex by forming a CcdA-CcdB complex, a process termed rejuvenation. Functions as a transcriptional corepressor for the ccdAB operon, repression also requires CcdB (By similarity). From Escherichia coli
