[The description below was written by a language model from this plasmid's Addgene catalogue record and pLannotate feature annotations shown in this document.]
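Description:
pDD268 is a 10.5 kb repair-template parent vector for CRISPR/Cas9-triggered homologous recombination in C. elegans, built on a modified pUC19 backbone. It carries the high-copy pUC/ColE1 origin and an ampicillin resistance gene for propagation in E. coli. Two ccdB toxin cassettes, each with an adjacent partial ccdA sequence, flank the central insert. These are placeholders for the 5′ and 3′ homology arms. When arms matching a chosen genomic locus are cloned in (the record lists Gibson assembly), they displace the gyrase-poisoning ccdB genes, which gives negative selection against uncut or incompletely assembled parent plasmid.

The payload is the mNG^SEC^3xFlag module. It comprises a C. elegans codon-optimized mNeonGreen coding sequence, a self-excising cassette (SEC) bounded by two loxP sites, and a 3xFlag epitope tag. Between the loxP sites the feature table shows three components:

- A hygromycin resistance gene, the selectable marker in worms.
- sqt-1 collagen sequence. Mutations in this gene alter body morphology, so it presumably acts as a visible marker for animals carrying the cassette.
- A Cre recombinase coding sequence followed by the tbb-2 terminator. It lies next to a fragment of the heat-shock gene hsp-16.1, which suggests heat-inducible Cre expression, although no promoter is annotated explicitly.

In use, integrants are selected with hygromycin. Cre expression then recombines the loxP sites and removes the whole selection cassette, including Cre itself. This leaves mNeonGreen joined to 3xFlag across a single residual loxP site, producing a fluorescent, epitope-tagged fusion at the endogenous locus. The short attB1 and attB2 sites flanking HygR, together with the lac, rop and bom fragments, appear to be remnants of earlier cloning steps and of the backbone.
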