Addgene plasmid #132523: pDD268
Purpose: mNG^SEC^3xFlag vector with ccdB markers for cloning homology arms
Depositing lab: Daniel Dickinson & Bob Goldstein. Depositing organization: University of North Carolina at Chapel Hill. Publication: Streamlined Genome Engineering with a Self-Excising Drug Selection Cassette. Dickinson DJ, Pani AM, Heppert JK, Higgins CD, Goldstein B. Genetics. 2015 Jun 3. pii: genetics.115.178335. 10.1534/genetics.115.178335 PubMed 26044593.
Backbone
  Vector backbone: pUC19 (modified)
  Backbone size w/o insert (bp): 3881
  Total vector size (bp): 10472
  Modifications to backbone: Addition of ccdB markers to facilitate homology arm cloning
  Vector type: Worm Expression, Cre/Lox, CRISPR
  Selectable markers: Hygromycin
Growth in bacteria
  Bacterial resistance: Ampicillin, 100 μg/mL
  Growth temperature: 30°C
  Growth strain: NEB Turbo
  Copy number: High Copy
Gene/Insert
  Gene/Insert name: mNG-C1^SEC^3xFlag
  Species: C. elegans (nematode), Synthetic
  Insert size (bp): 6592
  Tag / fusion protein: C. elegans codon-optimized mNG; 3xFlag
  Cloning method: Gibson Cloning
  Sequencing primers: 5′ M13 Forward (tgtaaaacgacggccagt)
Terms and licenses: Academic/Nonprofit Terms; Industry Terms: Not Available to Industry
How to cite: pDD268 was a gift from Daniel Dickinson & Bob Goldstein (Addgene plasmid # 132523 ; http://n2t.net/addgene:132523 ; RRID:Addgene_132523)
